Addgene plasmid #120286: pET-32a(+)-TGFB1m
Purpose: Produce human recombinant mTGFB1 in DE3 cells
Depositing lab: Paul Burridge. Depositing organization: Northwestern University. Publication: Negligible-Cost and Weekend-Free Chemically Defined Human iPSC Culture. Kuo HH, Gao X, DeKeyser JM, Fetterman KA, Pinheiro EA, Weddle CJ, Fonoudi H, Orman MV, Romero-Tejeda M, Jouni M, Blancard M, Magdy T, Epting CL, George AL Jr, Burridge PW. Stem Cell Reports. 2020 Jan 9. pii: S2213-6711(19)30446-1. doi: 10.1016/j.stemcr.2019.12.007. PubMed 31928950.
Backbone
  Vector backbone: pET-32a (+)
  Backbone manufacturer: Novagen
  Backbone size w/o insert (bp): 5900
  Total vector size (bp): 6241
  Vector type: Bacterial Expression
Growth in bacteria
  Bacterial resistance: Ampicillin, 100 μg/mL
  Growth temperature: 37°C
  Growth strain: BL21 Star/DE3
  Copy number: High Copy
Gene/Insert
  Gene/Insert name: monomeric Transforming Growth Factor-β1 (alt name: TGFB1m)
  Species: H. sapiens (human), Synthetic
  Insert size (bp): 339
  Mutation: Codon optimized for E. Coli production
  Promoter: T7 Promotor
  Tag / fusion protein: 6x His (N terminal on insert); S-Tag (N terminal on insert)
  Cloning method: Restriction Enzyme; 5′ cloning site BamHI (not destroyed); 3′ cloning site EcoRi (not destroyed)
  Sequencing primers: 5′ taatacgactcactatagg; 3′ ctagcataaccccttggggcctctaaacgggtcttgaggggttttttg
Resource information
  A portion of this plasmid was derived from a plasmid made by: Printed sequence service from SGI
Terms and licenses: Academic/Nonprofit Terms; Industry Terms: Not Available to Industry
Depositor comments: Please visit https://www.biorxiv.org/content/10.1101/685503v2 for BioRxiv preprint
How to cite: pET-32a(+)-TGFB1m was a gift from Paul Burridge (Addgene plasmid # 120286 ; http://n2t.net/addgene:120286 ; RRID:Addgene_120286)
