[The description below was written by a language model from this plasmid's Addgene catalogue record and pLannotate feature annotations shown in this document.]
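Description:
pET-32a(+)-TGFB1m is a bacterial expression plasmid of about 6.2 kb, built on the Novagen pET-32a(+) backbone for producing a recombinant monomeric form of human transforming growth factor-β1 in E. coli strains carrying the DE3 lysogen. It replicates from a ColE1/pBR322-type origin accompanied by the bom region and the rop gene. The catalogue lists it as high copy, although rop normally restrains copy number. Selection is by ampicillin resistance through β-lactamase, and an f1 origin is also present. The tetracycline-resistance fragments in the annotation are backbone remnants rather than a functional marker.

The 339 bp insert is a synthetic sequence, codon-optimised for E. coli, cloned between the BamHI and EcoRI sites. The annotation tool matched it to bovine TGFB1, which most likely reflects strong conservation of the mature growth factor, since the record gives the species as human. Expression is driven by a T7 promoter with an adjacent lac operator and the phage T7 gene 10 ribosome binding site, and it ends at the T7 terminator. The plasmid-borne lacI gene keeps the promoter repressed until IPTG is added, which also induces T7 RNA polymerase in the DE3 host.

The coding region begins with E. coli thioredoxin (TrxA), a fusion partner commonly used to improve solubility, followed by an S-tag and then the TGFB1m sequence. The catalogue also lists an N-terminal 6xHis tag, but the feature table does not annotate one there. The only His feature called lies downstream of the insert, and whether it is translated depends on a stop codon that the record does not describe. The associated publication concerns low-cost, chemically defined culture of human iPSCs, which suggests the plasmid is used to make this growth factor in-house as a medium component.
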