Features (pLannotate 1.2.2; 21 found; start..end, strand, type, name):
     12..440     +  rep_origin     f1 ori (sequence partly withheld): f1 bacteriophage origin of replication; arrow indicates direction of (+) strand synthesis
    493..597     +  promoter       AmpR promoter: bla
    598..1458    +  CDS            AmpR: β-lactamase; bla; confers resistance to ampicillin, carbenicillin, and related antibiotics
   1629..2217    +  rep_origin     ori: high-copy-number ColE1/pMB1/pBR322/pUC origin of replication
   2403..2542    -  misc_feature   bom: basis of mobility region from pBR322
   2644..2835    -  CDS            rop: Rop protein, which maintains plasmids at low copy number; rop
   2852..3232    +  CDS            YPB1_ECOLX: Protein predicted: Swiss-Prot protein existence level 4. From Escherichia coli.
   3304..3595    -  CDS            TcR (fragment): tetracycline efflux protein; tet; confers resistance to tetracycline
   3610..3631    -  protein_bind   CAP binding site: CAP binding activates transcription in the presence of cAMP. E. coli catabolite activator protein
   3644..4726    -  CDS            lacI: lac repressor; lacI; The lac repressor binds to the lac operator to inhibit transcription in E. coli. This inhibition can be relieved by adding lactose or isopropyl-β-D-thiogalactopyranoside (IPTG).
   4727..4804    -  promoter       lacI promoter: lacI
   4812..5091    -  CDS            TcR (fragment): tetracycline efflux protein; tet; confers resistance to tetracycline
   5117..5135    +  promoter       T7 promoter: promoter for bacteriophage T7 RNA polymerase
   5136..5160    +  protein_bind   lac operator: The lac repressor binds to the lac operator to inhibit transcription in E. coli. This inhibition can be relieved by adding lactose or isopropyl-β-D-thiogalactopyranoside (IPTG). lac repressor encoded by lacI
   5175..5197    +  RBS            RBS: efficient ribosome binding site from bacteriophage T7 gene 10 (Olins and Rangwala, 1989)
   5205..5531    +  CDS            TrxA: E. coli thioredoxin; trxA
   5604..5648    +  CDS            S-Tag: affinity and epitope tag derived from pancreatic ribonuclease A
   5700..6035    +  CDS            TGFB1 (fragment): TGFB1_BOVIN - Experimental evidence at protein level: Swiss-Prot protein existence level 1. [Transforming growth factor beta-1]: Multifunctional protein that regulates the growth and differentiation of various cell types and is involved in various processes, such as normal development, immune function, microglia function and responses to neurodegeneration (By similarity). Activation into mature form follows different steps: following cleavage of the proprotein in the Golgi apparatus, Latency- associated peptide (LAP) and Transforming growth factor beta-1 (TGF- beta-1) chains remain non-covalen
   6081..6098    +  CDS            9xHis (fragment): 9xHis affinity tag
   6108..6157    +  CDS            SET1 (fragment): solubility-enhancement tag derived from T7 phage gene 10B
   6165..6212    +  terminator     T7 terminator: transcription terminator for bacteriophage T7 RNA polymerase
>Addgene plasmid #120286 | pET-32a(+)-TGFB1m | addgene full sequence | sequence record 234978 | Addgene NGS Result
TGGCGAATGGG
[124 nt withheld, positions 12-135]
C
[91 nt withheld, positions 137-227]
A
[49 nt withheld, positions 229-277]
CCTTTGACGTTGGAGTCCACGTTCTTT
[37 nt withheld, positions 305-341]
ACCCTATCTCGGTCTATTCTTTTGATTTATAAGGGATTTTGCCGATTTCGGCCTATTGGTTAAAAAATGA
GCTGATTTAACAAAAATTTAACGCGAATTTTAACAAAATATTAACGCTTACAATTTAGGTGGCACTTTTC
GGGGAAATGTGCGCGGAACCCCTATTTGTTTATTTTTCTAAATACATTCAAATATGTATCCGCTCATGAG
ACAATAACCCTGATAAATGCTTCAATAATATTGAAAAAGGAAGAGTATGAGTATTCAACATTTCCGTGTC
GCCCTTATTCCCTTTTTTGCGGCATTTTGCCTTCCTGTTTTTGCTCACCCAGAAACGCTGGTGAAAGTAA
AAGATGCTGAAGATCAGTTGGGTGCACGAGTGGGTTACATCGAACTGGATCTCAACAGCGGTAAGATCCT
TGAGAGTTTTCGCCCCGAAGAACGTTTTCCAATGATGAGCACTTTTAAAGTTCTGCTATGTGGCGCGGTA
TTATCCCGTATTGACGCCGGGCAAGAGCAACTCGGTCGCCGCATACACTATTCTCAGAATGACTTGGTTG
AGTACTCACCAGTCACAGAAAAGCATCTTACGGATGGCATGACAGTAAGAGAATTATGCAGTGCTGCCAT
AACCATGAGTGATAACACTGCGGCCAACTTACTTCTGACAACGATCGGAGGACCGAAGGAGCTAACCGCT
TTTTTGCACAACATGGGGGATCATGTAACTCGCCTTGATCGTTGGGAACCGGAGCTGAATGAAGCCATAC
CAAACGACGAGCGTGACACCACGATGCCTGCAGCAATGGCAACAACGTTGCGCAAACTATTAACTGGCGA
ACTACTTACTCTAGCTTCCCGGCAACAATTAATAGACTGGATGGAGGCGGATAAAGTTGCAGGACCACTT
CTGCGCTCGGCCCTTCCGGCTGGCTGGTTTATTGCTGATAAATCTGGAGCCGGTGAGCGTGGGTCTCGCG
GTATCATTGCAGCACTGGGGCCAGATGGTAAGCCCTCCCGTATCGTAGTTATCTACACGACGGGGAGTCA
GGCAACTATGGATGAACGAAATAGACAGATCGCTGAGATAGGTGCCTCACTGATTAAGCATTGGTAACTG
TCAGACCAAGTTTACTCATATATACTTTAGATTGATTTAAAACTTCATTTTTAATTTAAAAGGATCTAGG
TGAAGATCCTTTTTGATAATCTCATGACCAAAATCCCTTAACGTGAGTTTTCGTTCCACTGAGCGTCAGA
CCCCGTAGAAAAGATCAAAGGATCTTCTTGAGATCCTTTTTTTCTGCGCGTAATCTGCTGCTTGCAAACA
AAAAAACCACCGCTACCAGCGGTGGTTTGTTTGCCGGATCAAGAGCTACCAACTCTTTTTCCGAAGGTAA
CTGGCTTCAGCAGAGCGCAGATACCAAATACTGTCCTTCTAGTGTAGCCGTAGTTAGGCCACCACTTCAA
GAACTCTGTAGCACCGCCTACATACCTCGCTCTGCTAATCCTGTTACCAGTGGCTGCTGCCAGTGGCGAT
AAGTCGTGTCTTACCGGGTTGGACTCAAGACGATAGTTACCGGATAAGGCGCAGCGGTCGGGCTGAACGG
GGGGTTCGTGCACACAGCCCAGCTTGGAGCGAACGACCTACACCGAACTGAGATACCTACAGCGTGAGCT
ATGAGAAAGCGCCACGCTTCCCGAAGGGAGAAAGGCGGACAGGTATCCGGTAAGCGGCAGGGTCGGAACA
GGAGAGCGCACGAGGGAGCTTCCAGGGGGAAACGCCTGGTATCTTTATAGTCCTGTCGGGTTTCGCCACC
TCTGACTTGAGCGTCGATTTTTGTGATGCTCGTCAGGGGGGCGGAGCCTATGGAAAAACGCCAGCAACGC
GGCCTTTTTACGGTTCCTGGCCTTTTGCTGGCCTTTTGCTCACATGTTCTTTCCTGCGTTATCCCCTGAT
TCTGTGGATAACCGTATTACCGCCTTTGAGTGAGCTGATACCGCTCGCCGCAGCCGAACGACCGAGCGCA
GCGAGTCAGTGAGCGAGGAAGCGGAAGAGCGCCTGATGCGGTATTTTCTCCTTACGCATCTGTGCGGTAT
TTCACACCGCAATGGTGCACTCTCAGTACAATCTGCTCTGATGCCGCATAGTTAAGCCAGTATACACTCC
GCTATCGCTACGTGACTGGGTCATGGCTGCGCCCCGACACCCGCCAACACCCGCTGACGCGCCCTGACGG
GCTTGTCTGCTCCCGGCATCCGCTTACAGACAAGCTGTGACCGTCTCCGGGAGCTGCATGTGTCAGAGGT
TTTCACCGTCATCACCGAAACGCGCGAGGCAGCTGCGGTAAAGCTCATCAGCGTGGTCGTGAAGCGATTC
ACAGATGTCTGCCTGTTCATCCGCGTCCAGCTCGTTGAGTTTCTCCAGAAGCGTTAATGTCTGGCTTCTG
ATAAAGCGGGCCATGTTAAGGGCGGTTTTTTCCTGTTTGGTCACTGATGCCTCCGTGTAAGGGGGATTTC
TGTTCATGGGGGTAATGATACCGATGAAACGAGAGAGGATGCTCACGATACGGGTTACTGATGATGAACA
TGCCCGGTTACTGGAACGTTGTGAGGGTAAACAACTGGCGGTATGGATGCGGCGGGACCAGAGAAAAATC
ACTCAGGGTCAATGCCAGCGCTTCGTTAATACAGATGTAGGTGTTCCACAGGGTAGCCAGCAGCATCCTG
CGATGCAGATCCGGAACATAATGGTGCAGGGCGCTGACTTCCGCGTTTCCAGACTTTACGAAACACGGAA
ACCGAAGACCATTCATGTTGTTGCTCAGGTCGCAGACGTTTTGCAGCAGCAGTCGCTTCACGTTCGCTCG
CGTATCGGTGATTCATTCTGCTAACCAGTAAGGCAACCCCGCCAGCCTAGCCGGGTCCTCAACGACAGGA
GCACGATCATGCGCACCCGTGGGGCCGCCATGCCGGCGATAATGGCCTGCTTCTCGCCGAAACGTTTGGT
GGCGGGACCAGTGACGAAGGCTTGAGCGAGGGCGTGCAAGATTCCGAATACCGCAAGCGACAGGCCGATC
ATCGTCGCGCTCCAGCGAAAGCGGTCCTCGCCGAAAATGACCCAGAGCGCTGCCGGCACCTGTCCTACGA
GTTGCATGATAAAGAAGACAGTCATAAGTGCGGCGACGATAGTCATGCCCCGCGCCCACCGGAAGGAGCT
GACTGGGTTGAAGGCTCTCAAGGGCATCGGTCGAGATCCCGGTGCCTAATGAGTGAGCTAACTTACATTA
ATTGCGTTGCGCTCACTGCCCGCTTTCCAGTCGGGAAACCTGTCGTGCCAGCTGCATTAATGAATCGGCC
AACGCGCGGGGAGAGGCGGTTTGCGTATTGGGCGCCAGGGTGGTTTTTCTTTTCACCAGTGAGACGGGCA
ACAGCTGATTGCCCTTCACCGCCTGGCCCTGAGAGAGTTGCAGCAAGCGGTCCACGCTGGTTTGCCCCAG
CAGGCGAAAATCCTGTTTGATGGTGGTTAACGGCGGGATATAACATGAGCTGTCTTCGGTATCGTCGTAT
CCCACTACCGAGATGTCCGCACCAACGCGCAGCCCGGACTCGGTAATGGCGCGCATTGCGCCCAGCGCCA
TCTGATCGTTGGCAACCAGCATCGCAGTGGGAACGATGCCCTCATTCAGCATTTGCATGGTTTGTTGAAA
ACCGGACATGGCACTCCAGTCGCCTTCCCGTTCCGCTATCGGCTGAATTTGATTGCGAGTGAGATATTTA
TGCCAGCCAGCCAGACGCAGACGCGCCGAGACAGAACTTAATGGGCCCGCTAACAGCGCGATTTGCTGGT
GACCCAATGCGACCAGATGCTCCACGCCCAGTCGCGTACCGTCTTCATGGGAGAAAATAATACTGTTGAT
GGGTGTCTGGTCAGAGACATCAAGAAATAACGCCGGAACATTAGTGCAGGCAGCTTCCACAGCAATGGCA
TCCTGGTCATCCAGCGGATAGTTAATGATCAGCCCACTGACGCGTTGCGCGAGAAGATTGTGCACCGCCG
CTTTACAGGCTTCGACGCCGCTTCGTTCTACCATCGACACCACCACGCTGGCACCCAGTTGATCGGCGCG
AGATTTAATCGCCGCGACAATTTGCGACGGCGCGTGCAGGGCCAGACTGGAGGTGGCAACGCCAATCAGC
AACGACTGTTTGCCCGCCAGTTGTTGTGCCACGCGGTTGGGAATGTAATTCAGCTCCGCCATCGCCGCTT
CCACTTTTTCCCGCGTTTTCGCAGAAACGTGGCTGGCCTGGTTCACCACGCGGGAAACGGTCTGATAAGA
GACACCGGCATACTCTGCGACATCGTATAACGTTACTGGTTTCACATTCACCACCCTGAATTGACTCTCT
TCCGGGCGCTATCATGCCATACCGCGAAAGGTTTTGCGCCATTCGATGGTGTCCGGGATCTCGACGCTCT
CCCTTATGCGACTCCTGCATTAGGAAGCAGCCCAGTAGTAGGTTGAGGCCGTTGAGCACCGCCGCCGCAA
GGAATGGTGCATGCAAGGAGATGGCGCCCAACAGTCCCCCGGCCACGGGGCCTGCCACCATACCCACGCC
GAAACAAGCGCTCATGAGCCCGAAGTGGCGAGCCCGATCTTCCCCATCGGTGATGTCGGCGATATAGGCG
CCAGCAACCGCACCTGTGGCGCCGGTGATGCCGGCCACGATGCGTCCGGCGTAGAGGATCGAGATCGATC
TCGATCCCGCGAAATTAATACGACTCACTATAGGGGAATTGTGAGCGGATAACAATTCCCCTCTAGAAAT
AATTTTGTTTAACTTTAAGAAGGAGATATACATATGAGCGATAAAATTATTCACCTGACTGACGACAGTT
TTGACACGGATGTACTCAAAGCGGACGGGGCGATCCTCGTCGATTTCTGGGCAGAGTGGTGCGGTCCGTG
CAAAATGATCGCCCCGATTCTGGATGAAATCGCTGACGAATATCAGGGCAAACTGACCGTTGCAAAACTG
AACATCGATCAAAACCCTGGCACTGCGCCGAAATATGGCATCCGTGGTATCCCGACTCTGCTGCTGTTCA
AAAACGGTGAAGTGGCGGCAACCAAAGTGGGTGCACTGTCTAAAGGTCAGTTGAAAGAGTTCCTCGACGC
TAACCTGGCCGGTTCTGGTTCTGGCCATATGCACCATCATCATCATCATTCTTCTGGTCTGGTGCCACGC
GGTTCTGGTATGAAAGAAACCGCTGCTGCTAAATTCGAACGCCAGCACATGGACAGCCCAGATCTGGGTA
CCGACGACGACGACAAGGCCATGGCTGATATCGGATCCGCGCTGGATACCAACTATTGCTTTAGCAGCAC
CGAAAAAAACTGCTGCGTGCGCCAGCTGTATATTGATTTTCGCAAAGATCTGGGCTGGAAATGGATTCAT
GAACCGAAAGGCTATCATGCGAACTTTTGCCTGGGCCCGTGCCCGTATATTTGGAGCCTGGATACCCAGT
ATAGCAAAGTGCTGGCGCTGTATAACCAGCATAACCCGGGCGCGAGCGCGGCGCCGAGCTGCGTGCCGCA
GGCGCTGGAACCGCTGCCGATTGTGTATTATGTGGGCCGCAAACCGAAAGTGGAACAGCTGAGCAACATG
ATTGTGCGCAGCTGCAAATGCAGCTGAGGGAATTCGAGCTCCGTCGACAAGCTTGCGGCCGCACTCGAGC
ACCACCACCACCACCACTGAGATCCGGCTGCTAACAAAGCCCGAAAGGAAGCTGAGTTGGCTGCTGCCAC
CGCTGAGCAATAACTAGCATAACCCCTTGGGGCCTCTAAACGGGTCTTGAGGGGTTTTTTGCTGAAAGGA
GGAACTATATCCGGAT
